>Addgene plasmid #73490 | 371 pTol2-fli1ep:MTDest | depositor full sequence | sequence record 176269 | Full Sequence pTol2-fli1ep:MTDest
CCACCTAAATTGTAAGCGTTAATATTTTGTTAAAATTCGCGTTAAATTTTTGTTAAATCAGCTCATTTTT
TAACCAATAGGCCGAAATCGGCAAAATCCCTTATAAATCAAAAGAATAGACCGAGATAGGGT
[37 nt withheld, positions 133-169]
AAAGAACGTGGACTCCAACGTCAAAGG
[49 nt withheld, positions 197-245]
T
[91 nt withheld, positions 247-337]
G
[124 nt withheld, positions 339-462]
CCCATTCGCCATTCAGGCTGCGCAACTGTTGGGAAGGGCGATCGGTGCGGGCCTCTTCGCTATTACGCCA
GCTGGCGAAAGGGGGATGTGCTGCAAGGCGATTAAGTTGGGTAACGCCAGGGTTTTCCCAGTCACGACGT
TGTAAAACGACGGCCAGTGAGCGCGCGTAATACGACTCACTATAGGGCGAATTGGGTACAGGTCATTGCA
CAACACCAGAAATGCCCTCTGATCTGCAAAAGACGTGAATATCTGTTCAGACACCCATATCCACTCTGTT
CCACACAGGTCAGAGGTTTGTCCAGGAGTTCTTGACAGAGGTGTAAAAAGTACTCAAAAATTTTACTCAA
GTGAAAGTACAAGTACTTAGGGAAAATTTTACTCAATTAAAAGTAAAAGTATCTGGCTAGAATCTTACTT
GAGTAAAAGTAAAAAAGTACTCCATTAAAATTGTACTTGAGTATTAAGGAAGTAAAAGTAAAAGCAAGAA
AGAAAACTAGAGATTCTTGTTTAAGCTTTTAATCTCAAAAAACATTAAATGAAATGCATACAAGGTTTTA
TCCTGCTTTAGAACTGTTTGTATTTAATTATCAAACTATAAGACAGACAATCTAATGCCAGTACACGCTA
CTCAAAGTTGTAAAACCTCAGATTTAACTTCAGTAGAAGCTGATTCTCAAAATTGTTAGTGTCAAGCCTA
GCTCTTTTGGGGCTGAAAAGCAATCCTGCAGTGCTGAAAAGCCTCTCACAGGCAGCCGATGCGGGAAGAG
GTGTATTAGTCTTGATAGAGAGGCTGCAAATAGCAGGAAACGTGAGCAGAGACTCCCTGGTGTCTGAAAC
ACAGGCCAGATGGGCCGATAATTCGCCCTTGGAGATCTCATCTTTGACCCATAAACATACACTAAAACCC
AACAGTCAACTTTATCAAATGAAATGAGTGTAATTAACTCAAAATTTACTGAATGTTGATTCTACTCATT
CGAAAAGAGTTTTAAACTCAGTGTTGAAGGTAGTGAGTTCATTAAATACCTCATTACTTCAACTTAACTG
GAGTAAGTTCATGGTACTCACATAGATTAGTTTAGCTCAAATGGTTTGTAGCAGTCGGTTCCCTCAAGCA
GTTTGAGTTGCCTTAACTTTTTGGGTTTTACAGTACTCAGTTGGTTTGAGTTCACTTCACTTATTGGGTT
CAACATGTGCTCAAATTGCATCGTTTAATCAAATAGATTAAGTTCACAGTTACTCATTAGGATTAGTTTT
TGAACTTAAATGGTTTGTTGCAGTCGGTTTCCTCAAACGGTTTGAGTTTCCATAACTTTATGGGTTTTTC
AGTGTAGTAAACATATGCATCCACAGATTATAATAGTAACCTGCATGTTTTTTCCTTCACAATTTGACAC
AGATACCTCACATGATTGACTTTTAACTGTACACTTTAGTCGACAATGAGAAGGGTGTCTCAATCTATGG
GTATTTCCTGTTCCACACAATCTGGTTTCCTGTCAGGTTTCCTTTTCCTCCTGAAACAAAAGACAGGAAT
GCCCTCTGTATAAAATAGCACAGCGCTTTTAATGGGTCTCTGTACATCCCGACCTCATGACGCATCTTCT
GCGGGACAGCTCAATCACGATCAAGTTGGCTTATGAAAACAGTTTTTTGTCCCCCTGTTAAGTTAAAAGC
ACGGTAGCATACATGCATTATTCATCATGCAGCATATTCAGCAGTACAAAAGATGAGCTCTTGACACACC
TCAGCGTAAAATCTCTATTCCAGCGTAATCCTGCGGTTCTGGATGGTTAAGCGAGCCTTGCAAACACGGC
CAATTTATAGCCATGTTGAAAATAGCAGCTTTGTGAGCATTTCGACCTCAATGTACCAAGAATGCGTGCT
CGGTAACTGAAAAAGAGGGGGTGGAGATTTTGGATTTAGAGATGGAATCACATGCACGCTGTATATGCTA
TATAAAAATAGCAGGCATTTAATGCATGCAAAATATGTTTCGACACTAAACACTACAAGTCGGAAATATA
TCTATTTTTCTTTTTTTAACGAAATGAGACATTTAATGCGCAGTAAATGTAGTCTAACACGCACAATATT
CCTATTATTGTCCATGAAAAATGTGAGGTCATATGCTACTGATTTAAAGAAAATGTTGAACAGGCACAGC
ACACAAGAGGTATCAGCCTCTCTATATGGTCCATACAGCACCAGGCTCGCTGCGTTCATGTGCATTCAGA
GGCGCGCACACGTGTGGAGCAGACAGACTCGACGCAGCGGGCTTTGCTTTTTATTCATGGAAGCCCATTT
TAGAAGAAGCTCGGGCAGACTCGTCACATTCTTCACTTCACCATAGGTAGATCAAATCAAAGTTATTGGA
TATAACGGAACAATATTCATCATATTATGAGATTATTATTAAGACCGAGTGCATTAGACATATTTTGTAT
TTCGATCGTTGGAAAAAGTATATATTTTATTTTAGCCTTAAACTATGGTTAGCCTATATTAATCAGCATA
ATCTGTTATTTCAGACGTTGTATTAATGATTATTTCTAGCACAGCTTTGATGCATCAATGCAATGTTTCT
ACAAACCCGCCTTGTTTAATGTCGGAAAAAAAGCGCAACAAATGTAAAGAGTTGGCAGGCATTCTGTAAA
TATTTCCAGGCAAAAACATGCACAAAGGAAAGAAACACCATTGTTTTGGTGTCTTATCTTCGCTGGACAA
ATATCCTGCTTTGGGTGCCGTAATGAAGGCAGGGCCAGTGACACACACACATACACACACACACATACAC
GCATACACGGCTTCCTTCTCAAGCGCAGTGACTTCACTTCCCAAATTTAGAGGAAAAAAAACCATCCGGC
GAAACTGTCTCTGTCTCTCCGCCACATATCGGGGGCTGGAATTAATTCAGACGCGAAGGGCGAATTATCG
CTAGCATCGATTTAAAGCTATGGAGCAAAAGCTCATTTCTGAAGAGGACTTGAATGAAATGGAGCAAAAG
CTCATTTCTGAAGAGGACTTGAATGAAATGGAGCAAAAGCTCATTTCTGAAGAGGACTTGAATGAAATGG
AGCAAAAGCTCATTTCTGAAGAGGACTTGAATGAAATGGAGCAAAAGCTCATTTCTGAAGAGGACTTGAA
TGAAATGGAGAGCTTGGGCGACCTCACCATGGAGCAAAAGCTCATTTCTGAAGAGGACTTGAATTTAGAG
ATCTCGAATTCAAGGATCACAAGTTTGTACAAAAAAGCTGAACGAGAAACGTAAAATGATATAAATATCA
ATATATTAAATTAGATTTTGCATAAAAAACAGACTACATAATACTGTAAAACACAACATATCCAGTCACT
ATGGCGGCCGCATTAGGCACCCCAGGCTTTACACTTTATGCTTCCGGCTCGTATAATGTGTGGATTTTGA
GTTAGGATCCGTCGAGATTTTCAGGAGCTAAGGAAGCTAAAATGGAGAAAAAAATCACTGGATATACCAC
CGTTGATATATCCCAATGGCATCGTAAAGAACATTTTGAGGCATTTCAGTCAGTTGCTCAATGTACCTAT
AACCAGACCGTTCAGCTGGATATTACGGCCTTTTTAAAGACCGTAAAGAAAAATAAGCACAAGTTTTATC
CGGCCTTTATTCACATTCTTGCCCGCCTGATGAATGCTCATCCGGAATTCCGTATGGCAATGAAAGACGG
TGAGCTGGTGATATGGGATAGTGTTCACCCTTGTTACACCGTTTTCCATGAGCAAACTGAAACGTTTTCA
TCGCTCTGGAGTGAATACCACGACGATTTCCGGCAGTTTCTACACATATATTCGCAAGATGTGGCGTGTT
ACGGTGAAAACCTGGCCTATTTCCCTAAAGGGTTTATTGAGAATATGTTTTTCGTCTCAGCCAATCCCTG
GGTGAGTTTCACCAGTTTTGATTTAAACGTGGCCAATATGGACAACTTCTTCGCCCCCGTTTTCACCATG
GGCAAATATTATACGCAAGGCGACAAGGTGCTGATGCCGCTGGCGATTCAGGTTCATCATGCCGTTTGTG
ATGGCTTCCATGTCGGCAGAATGCTTAATGAATTACAACAGTACTGCGATGAGTGGCAGGGCGGGGCGTA
AACGCGTGGATCCGGCTTACTAAAAGCCAGATAACAGTATGCGTATTTGCGCGCTGATTTTTGCGGTATA
AGAATATATACTGATATGTATACCCGAAGTATGTCAAAAAGAGGTATGCTATGAAGCAGCGTATTACAGT
GACAGTTGACAGCGACAGCTATCAGTTGCTCAAGGCATATATGATGTCAATATCTCCGGTCTGGTAAGCA
CAACCATGCAGAATGAAGCCCGTCGTCTGCGTGCCGAACGCTGGAAAGCGGAAAATCAGGAAGGGATGGC
TGAGGTCGCCCGGTTTATTGAAATGAACGGCTCTTTTGCTGACGAGAACAGGGGCTGGTGAAATGCAGTT
TAAGGTTTACACCTATAAAAGAGAGAGCCGTTATCGTCTGTTTGTGGATGTACAGAGTGATATTATTGAC
ACGCCCGGGCGACGGATGGTGATCCCCCTGGCCAGTGCACGTCTGCTGTCAGATAAAGTCTCCCGTGAAC
TTTACCCGGTGGTGCATATCGGGGATGAAAGCTGGCGCATGATGACCACCGATATGGCCAGTGTGCCGGT
CTCCGTTATCGGGGAAGAAGTGGCTGATCTCAGCCACCGCGAAAATGACATCAAAAACGCCATTAACCTG
ATGTTCTGGGGAATATAAATGTCAGGCTCCCTTATACACAGCCAGTCTGCAGGTCGACCATAGTGACTGG
ATATGTTGTGTTTTACAGCATTATGTAGTCTGTTTTTTATGCAAAATCTAATTTAATATATTGATATTTA
TATCATTTTACGTTTCTCGTTCAGCTTTCTTGTACAAAGTGGTGATCCTCTCGAGCCTCTAGAACTATAG
TGAGTCGTATTACGTAGATCCAGACATGATAAGATACATTGATGAGTTTGGACAAACCACAACTAGAATG
CAGTGAAAAAAATGCTTTATTTGTGAAATTTGTGATGCTATTGCTTTATTTGTAACCATTATAAGCTGCA
ATAAACAAGTTAACAACAACAATTGCATTCATTTTATGTTTCAGGTTCAGGGGGAGGTGTGGGAGGTTTT
TTAATTCGCGGCCGCGGCGCCAATGCATTGGGCCCTCGAGCATATGAGATCTGTCCCGATCTTTCTCTTC
TGTGCTGTCAATTTAGAGTAGTTTTTGAGGTAATTTGGGTGCATTCTCTGTAAAAACAACAAATAAATAT
TTATATTGTATGCAATAAATGTAACAATTACACATACACTCTCTGATTACAGCATTAAAGGGTTAGTTCA
CCCAAAAATGAAAAGATGTCATTAATGACTCACCCTCATGTCGTTCCAAGCCCGTAACACCTCCGTTCAT
CTTCGGAACACAGTTTAAGATATTTTAGATTTAGTCCGAGAGCTTTCTGTCCCTCCACTGAAAATGTATG
TACGGTATACTGTCCATGTCCAGAAAGGTAATAAAAACATCAAAGTAGTCCATGTGACATCAGTGGGTTA
GGTAGAATTATTTGAAGCATCGAAAATACATTTTGGTCCAAAAATAACAAAACCTACGACTTTATTCAGC
ATTGTAGCGTCACTGCGAAGTCGTGAACGCGGATTGACAACAGACCCGGAAGAGAATACAATGCCGAATA
AAGTCGTAGGTTTTGTTATTTTTGGACCAAAATGTATTCGATGCTTCAAAAAATTCTAACTAACCCACTG
ATGTCACATGGACTACTTTGATGTTTTTATTACCTTTCTGGACATGGACAGTATACCGTACATACATTCT
CAATGGAGGCACAGAAAGCTCTCGGACTAAATCTAAAATATCTTAAACTGTGTTCTGAAGATGAACGGAG
GTCTTACGGGCTTGGAACGACATGAGGGCGAGTCATTAATGACATTATTTTCATTTTTGGGTGAACTAAC
CCTTTAATAAAACTGACATTTGCAGCCAATTGCACACTTTATAATGTTAAATACTTGTTGATTTTAGAAA
TACAGTAGCATTTAGTGACAATCAAACATTAATTTTATTTCTGATTATATTGACAAAAACACAGGACTGT
AAGGCTGACATGACAGGGTGAATTGATTTCATTACATTAGTTTTGATGGTAACACTTTTACAATAAGGTT
CGTTAGTTAACTACATTAGTTAACATGAACTAATAATGAACTGCACGTATACATGTTAATTTCAACATTT
ACTAATACTTTATATCTTGTTAACATTAGTTAATGCACTGTGAACTAACATGAACAAACAATGAACATCT
GTATTTCTATTAACTAACGTTAACAAAGATTAACAGATACAGTAACAAATGTATTGCTCATGGTTATTTA
ATGTTAGTTAATACATGAACTAATCAACCTCATTGTAAAGTGTTACCGTTTTGACAATACAACATGTTTG
GAAAAAAATTTCTCGCTTGGTTTTCTTGTGTTTTGCATGAATTCAAACACAATGAGAGCACGGAATGATA
ATGATTATTCAAAGCTGCAATAGGCGCCAAATTTCCCGTGGACCTAACGTTACCAATTACAAATGCATTT
TAGCATTTTATTACGTGAGCCTTATATTGTCAATCGCATGCATTAGTGAAAATAGGCCTACTACACATAT
AAAAGGCGCGCCATCAACGTCAAAACATGCACACCCAAAAAAAAAAAAAAAAAAAAAAAAAAAAACTATC
AGTAAAACAAAATACTTAATGTACTTACCTCAATATGCTTCCTTAGGTTTGATGGCGAACTTTTGAAGGC
CGATATTTCTTTATTAAGCGGGAGACAGAGGACACATTTCATCTTGAATGAATCTTTATTTACACCACTT
AAAGAAAAGAATTCGCGAAGATACGGCCACGGGTGCTCTTGATCCTGTGGCTGATTTTGGACTGTGCTGC
TCGCAGCTGCTGATGAATCACATACTTCCTCCATTTTCTTCCACTGATTGACTGTTATAATTTCCCTAAT
TTCCAGGTCAAGGTGCTGTGCATTGTGGTAATAGATGTGACATGACGTCACTTCCAAAGGACCAATGAAC
ATGTCTGACCAATTTCATATAATGTGAAAACGATTTTCATAGGCAGAATAAATAACATTTAAATTAAACT
GGGCATCAGCGCAATTCAATTGGTTTGGTAATAGCAAGGGAAAATAGAATGAAGTGATCTCCAAAAAATA
AGTACTTTTTGACTGTAAATAAAATTGTAAGGAGTAAAAAGTACTTTTTTTTCTAAAAAAATGTAATTAA
GTAAAAGTAAAAGTATTGATTTTTAATTGTACTCAAGTAAAGTAAAAATCCCCAAAAATAATACTTAAGT
ACAGTAATCAAGTAAAATTACTCAAGTACTTTACACCTCTGGTTCTTGACCCCCTACCTTCAGCAAGCCC
AGCAGATCCACTAGTTCTAGAGCGGCCGCCACCGCGGTGGAGCTCCAGCTTTTGTTCCCTTTAGTGAGGG
TTAATTGCGCGCTTGGCGTAATCATGGTCATAGCTGTTTCCTGTGTGAAATTGTTATCCGCTCACAATTC
CACACAACATACGAGCCGGAAGCATAAAGTGTAAAGCCTGGGGTGCCTAATGAGTGAGCTAACTCACATT
AATTGCGTTGCGCTCACTGCCCGCTTTCCAGTCGGGAAACCTGTCGTGCCAGCTGCATTAATGAATCGGC
CAACGCGCGGGGAGAGGCGGTTTGCGTATTGGGCGCTCTTCCGCTTCCTCGCTCACTGACTCGCTGCGCT
CGGTCGTTCGGCTGCGGCGAGCGGTATCAGCTCACTCAAAGGCGGTAATACGGTTATCCACAGAATCAGG
GGATAACGCAGGAAAGAACATGTGAGCAAAAGGCCAGCAAAAGGCCAGGAACCGTAAAAAGGCCGCGTTG
CTGGCGTTTTTCCATAGGCTCCGCCCCCCTGACGAGCATCACAAAAATCGACGCTCAAGTCAGAGGTGGC
GAAACCCGACAGGACTATAAAGATACCAGGCGTTTCCCCCTGGAAGCTCCCTCGTGCGCTCTCCTGTTCC
GACCCTGCCGCTTACCGGATACCTGTCCGCCTTTCTCCCTTCGGGAAGCGTGGCGCTTTCTCATAGCTCA
CGCTGTAGGTATCTCAGTTCGGTGTAGGTCGTTCGCTCCAAGCTGGGCTGTGTGCACGAACCCCCCGTTC
AGCCCGACCGCTGCGCCTTATCCGGTAACTATCGTCTTGAGTCCAACCCGGTAAGACACGACTTATCGCC
ACTGGCAGCAGCCACTGGTAACAGGATTAGCAGAGCGAGGTATGTAGGCGGTGCTACAGAGTTCTTGAAG
TGGTGGCCTAACTACGGCTACACTAGAAGGACAGTATTTGGTATCTGCGCTCTGCTGAAGCCAGTTACCT
TCGGAAAAAGAGTTGGTAGCTCTTGATCCGGCAAACAAACCACCGCTGGTAGCGGTGGTTTTTTTGTTTG
CAAGCAGCAGATTACGCGCAGAAAAAAAGGATCTCAAGAAGATCCTTTGATCTTTTCTACGGGGTCTGAC
GCTCAGTGGAACGAAAACTCACGTTAAGGGATTTTGGTCATGAGATTATCAAAAAGGATCTTCACCTAGA
TCCTTTTAAATTAAAAATGAAGTTTTAAATCAATCTAAAGTATATATGAGTAAACTTGGTCTGACAGTTA
CCAATGCTTAATCAGTGAGGCACCTATCTCAGCGATCTGTCTATTTCGTTCATCCATAGTTGCCTGACTC
CCCGTCGTGTAGATAACTACGATACGGGAGGGCTTACCATCTGGCCCCAGTGCTGCAATGATACCGCGAG
ACCCACGCTCACCGGCTCCAGATTTATCAGCAATAAACCAGCCAGCCGGAAGGGCCGAGCGCAGAAGTGG
TCCTGCAACTTTATCCGCCTCCATCCAGTCTATTAATTGTTGCCGGGAAGCTAGAGTAAGTAGTTCGCCA
GTTAATAGTTTGCGCAACGTTGTTGCCATTGCTACAGGCATCGTGGTGTCACGCTCGTCGTTTGGTATGG
CTTCATTCAGCTCCGGTTCCCAACGATCAAGGCGAGTTACATGATCCCCCATGTTGTGCAAAAAAGCGGT
TAGCTCCTTCGGTCCTCCGATCGTTGTCAGAAGTAAGTTGGCCGCAGTGTTATCACTCATGGTTATGGCA
GCACTGCATAATTCTCTTACTGTCATGCCATCCGTAAGATGCTTTTCTGTGACTGGTGAGTACTCAACCA
AGTCATTCTGAGAATAGTGTATGCGGCGACCGAGTTGCTCTTGCCCGGCGTCAATACGGGATAATACCGC
GCCACATAGCAGAACTTTAAAAGTGCTCATCATTGGAAAACGTTCTTCGGGGCGAAAACTCTCAAGGATC
TTACCGCTGTTGAGATCCAGTTCGATGTAACCCACTCGTGCACCCAACTGATCTTCAGCATCTTTTACTT
TCACCAGCGTTTCTGGGTGAGCAAAAACAGGAAGGCAAAATGCCGCAAAAAAGGGAATAAGGGCGACACG
GAAATGTTGAATACTCATACTCTTCCTTTTTCAATATTATTGAAGCATTTATCAGGGTTATTGTCTCATG
AGCGGATACATATTTGAATGTATTTAGAAAAATAAACAAATAGGGGTTCCGCGCACATTTCCCCGAAAAG
TG
Features (pLannotate 1.2.2; 28 found; start..end, strand, type, name):
     34..462     -  rep_origin     f1 ori (sequence partly withheld): f1 bacteriophage origin of replication; arrow indicates direction of (+) strand synthesis
    467..622     -  CDS            lacZα (fragment): LacZα fragment of β-galactosidase; lacZ fragment
    630..648     +  promoter       T7 promoter: promoter for bacteriophage T7 RNA polymerase
   3425..3454    +  CDS            Myc: Myc (human c-Myc proto-oncogene) epitope tag
   3464..3493    +  CDS            Myc: Myc (human c-Myc proto-oncogene) epitope tag
   3503..3532    +  CDS            Myc: Myc (human c-Myc proto-oncogene) epitope tag
   3542..3571    +  CDS            Myc: Myc (human c-Myc proto-oncogene) epitope tag
   3581..3610    +  CDS            Myc: Myc (human c-Myc proto-oncogene) epitope tag
   3644..3673    +  CDS            Myc: Myc (human c-Myc proto-oncogene) epitope tag
   3701..3825    +  protein_bind   attR1: mutant version of attR; recombination site for the Gateway® LR reaction LR Clonase™
   3850..3880    +  promoter       lac UV5 promoter: E. coli lac promoter with an "up" mutation
   3904..3933    +  promoter       cat promoter (fragment): promoter of the E. coli cat gene encoding chloramphenicol acetyltransferase
   3934..4593    +  CDS            CmR: chloramphenicol acetyltransferase; cat; confers resistance to chloramphenicol
   4772..4930    +  CDS            ccdA (fragment): CCDA_ECO57 - Also known as H, letA. Experimental evidence at protein level: Swiss-Prot protein existence level 1. Antitoxin component of a type II toxin-antitoxin (TA) system which inhibits the post-segregational killing (PSK) of plasmid-free cells, also referred to as a plasmid addiction system. Binds to and blocks the activity of CcdB; will also remove bound CcdB protein from the CcdB-GyrA complex by forming a CcdA-CcdB complex, a process termed rejuvenation. Functions as a transcriptional corepressor for the ccdAB operon, repression also requires CcdB (By similarity). From Escherichia coli
   4935..5237    +  CDS            ccdB: CCDB_ECOLI - Also known as G, letB, letD. Experimental evidence at protein level: Swiss-Prot protein existence level 1. Toxic component of a type II toxin-antitoxin (TA) system, functioning in plasmid maintainence. Responsible for the post- segregational killing (PSK) of plasmid-free cells, also referred to as a plasmid addiction system. Half-life of over 2 hours. Cell killing by CcdB is accompanied by filamentation, defects in chromosome and plasmid segregation, defects in cell division, formation of anucleate cells, decreased DNA synthesis and plasmid loss. Interferes with the activity of DN
   5281..5402    -  protein_bind   attR3: mutant version of attR; recombination site for the Gateway® LR reaction LR Clonase™
   5384..5404    -  protein_bind   attB2: mutant version of attB; core recombination site for the Gateway® BP reaction BP Clonase™
   5427..5444    -  promoter       T7 promoter (fragment): promoter for bacteriophage T7 RNA polymerase
   5449..5583    -  polyA_signal   SV40 poly(A) signal: SV40 polyadenylation signal
   7957..7997    -  misc_feature   MCS (fragment): pBluescript multiple cloning site
   8010..8028    -  promoter       T3 promoter: promoter for bacteriophage T3 RNA polymerase
   8073..8089    -  protein_bind   lac operator: The lac repressor binds to the lac operator to inhibit transcription in E. coli. This inhibition can be relieved by adding lactose or isopropyl-β-D-thiogalactopyranoside (IPTG). lac repressor encoded by lacI
   8097..8127    -  promoter       lac promoter: promoter for the E. coli lac operon
   8142..8163    -  protein_bind   CAP binding site: CAP binding activates transcription in the presence of cAMP. E. coli catabolite activator protein
   8176..8268    -  CDS            lacI (fragment): lac repressor; lacI; The lac repressor binds to the lac operator to inhibit transcription in E. coli. This inhibition can be relieved by adding lactose or isopropyl-β-D-thiogalactopyranoside (IPTG).
   8451..9039    -  rep_origin     ori: high-copy-number ColE1/pMB1/pBR322/pUC origin of replication
   9210..10070   -  CDS            AmpR: β-lactamase; bla; confers resistance to ampicillin, carbenicillin, and related antibiotics
  10071..10175   -  promoter       AmpR promoter: bla
