[The description below was written by a language model from this plasmid's Addgene catalogue record and pLannotate feature annotations shown in this document.]
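Description:
371 pTol2-fli1ep:MTDest is a Gateway destination vector for Tol2 transposon-mediated transgenesis in zebrafish, built on a pBluescript backbone of about 10.2 kb. It is propagated in E. coli through a high-copy ColE1/pUC-type origin with ampicillin resistance (AmpR), and also carries an f1 origin and the usual pBluescript remnants (lacZα fragment, lac promoter/operator, T7 and T3 promoters). Because the Gateway cassette contains the ccdB toxin gene, the empty vector must be maintained in a ccdB-tolerant strain. The chloramphenicol resistance gene within the cassette provides a second selection.

According to the catalogue entry, the payload consists of the fli1ep element placed upstream of six tandem Myc epitope tags, followed by an attR1/attR2 cassette and a late SV40 polyadenylation signal. The feature table confirms the six Myc repeats, attR1, the CmR–ccdB cassette (with a partial ccdA) and the SV40 poly(A) signal. The automated annotation labels the downstream recombination site attR3 with an overlapping attB2 core, whereas the depositor describes it as attR2. The fli1ep element and the Tol2 transposon arms are not annotated and presumably lie in the large unannotated stretches upstream of the tags and downstream of the poly(A) signal.

In an LR reaction, a coding sequence from an entry clone replaces the CmR–ccdB cassette, so ccdB counter-selection favours recombinant clones. The resulting expression clone is designed to produce an N-terminally 6xMyc-tagged protein under fli1ep control. The Tol2 elements would then allow the whole expression unit to be integrated into the genome by Tol2 transposase, supporting analysis of gene function in zebrafish.
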