Addgene plasmid #73490: 371 pTol2-fli1ep:MTDest
Purpose: Tol2 vector with fli1ep element upstream of 6xmyc, attR1/R2 cassette, and late SV40 pA signal
Depositing lab: Nathan Lawson. Depositing organization: University of Massachusetts, Worcester. Publication: Gateway compatible vectors for analysis of gene function in the zebrafish. Villefranc JA, Amigo J, Lawson ND. Dev Dyn. 2007 Nov . 236(11):3077-87. 10.1002/dvdy.21354 PubMed 17948311.
Backbone
  Vector backbone: pBluescript
Growth in bacteria
  Bacterial resistance: Chloramphenicol and Ampicillin, 25 & 100 μg/mL
  Growth temperature: 37°C
  Growth strain: ccdB Survival
  Copy number: High Copy
Gene/Insert
  Gene/Insert name: fli1ep:6xMyc-attR1-attR2
  Species: Synthetic
Terms and licenses: Academic/Nonprofit Terms; Industry Terms: Not Available to Industry
How to cite: 371 pTol2-fli1ep:MTDest was a gift from Nathan Lawson (Addgene plasmid # 73490 ; http://n2t.net/addgene:73490 ; RRID:Addgene_73490)
