>Addgene plasmid #73490 | 371 pTol2-fli1ep:MTDest | addgene partial sequence | sequence record 138710 | Tol2-F 5'-CAATCCTGCAGTGCTGAAAA-3'
TCTTGATAGAGAGGCTGCAAATAGCAGGAAACGTGAGCAGAGACTCCCTGGTGTCTGAAACACAGGCCAG
ATGGGCCGATAATTCGCCCTTGGAGATCTCATCTTTGACCCATAAACATACACTAAAACCCAACAGTCAA
CTTTATCAAATGAAATGAGTGTAATTAACTCAAAATTTACTGAATGTTGATTCTACTCATTCGAAAAGAG
TTTTAAACTCAGTGTTGAAGGTAGTGAGTTCATTAAATACCTCATTACTTCAACTTAACTGGAGTAAGTT
CATGGTACTCACATAGATTAGTTTAGCTCAAATGGTTTGTAGCAGTCGGTTCCCTCAAGCAGTTTGAGTT
GCCTTAACTTTTTGGGTTTTACAGTACTCAGTTGGTTTGAGTTCACTTCACTTATTGGGTTCAACATGTG
CTCAAATTGCATCGTTTAATCAAATAGATTAAGTTCACAGTACTCATTAGGATTAGTTTTTGAACTTAAA
TGGTTTGTTGCAGTCGGTTTCCTCAAACGGTTTGAGTTTCCATAACTTTATGGGTTTTTCAGTGTAGTAA
ACATATGCATCCACAGATTATAATAGTAACCTGCATGTTTTTTCCTTCACAATTTGACACAGATACCTCA
CATGATTGACTTTTAACTGTACACTTTAGTCGACAATGAGAAGGGTGTCTCAATCTATGGGTATTTCCTG
TTCCACACAATCTGGTTTCCTGTCAGGTTTCCTT
