>Addgene plasmid #73490 | 371 pTol2-fli1ep:MTDest | addgene partial sequence | sequence record 138863 | CAT-R 5'-GCAACTGACTGAAATGCCTC-3'
TATATCCAGTGATTTTTTTCTCCATTTTAGCTTCCTTAGCTCCTGAAAATCTCGACGGATCCTAACTCAA
AATCCACACATTATACGAGCCGGAAGCATAAAGTGTAAAGCCTGGGGTGCCTAATGCGGCCGCCATAGTG
ACTGGATATGTTGTGTTTTACAGTATTATGTAGTCTGTTTTTTATGCAAAATCTAATTTAATATATTGAT
ATTTATATCATTTTACGTTTCTCGTTCAGCTTTTTTGTACAAACTTGTGATCCTTGAATTCGAGATCTCT
AAATTCAAGTCCTCTTCAGAAATGAGCTTTTGCTCCATGGTGAGGTCGCCCAAGCTCTCCATTTCATTCA
AGTCCTCTTCAGAAATGAGCTTTTGCTCCATTTCATTCAAGTCCTCTTCAGAAATGAGCTTTTGCTCCAT
TTCATTCAAGTCCTCTTCAGAAATGAGCTTTTGCTCCATTTCATTCAAGTCCTCTTCAGAAATGAGCTTT
TGCTCCATTTCATTCAAGTCCTCTTCAGAAATGAGCTTTTGCTCCATAGCTTTAAATCGATGCTAGCGAT
AATTCGCCCTTCGCGTCTGAATTAATTCCAGCCCCCGATATGTGGCGGAGAGACAGAGACAGTTTCGCCG
GATGGTTTTTTTTCCTCTAAATTTGGGAAGTGAAGTCACTGCGCTTGAGAAGGAAGCCGTGTATGCGTGT
ATGTGTGTGTGTGTATGTGTGTGTGTCACTG
